Addgene plasmid #31604: pKin1B
Depositing lab: Anthony Brown. Depositing organization: Ohio State University. Publication: Tight functional coupling of kinesin-1A and dynein motors in the bidirectional transport of neurofilaments. Uchida A, Alami NH, Brown A. Mol Biol Cell. 2009 Dec . 20(23):4997-5006. 10.1091/mbc.e09-04-0304 PubMed 19812246.
Backbone
  Vector backbone: pEGFP-C1 (EGFP removed)
  Backbone manufacturer: Clontech
  Backbone size w/o insert (bp): 3941
  Modifications to backbone: Deleted EGFP (601-1390) from original pEGFP-C1 vector
  Vector type: Mammalian Expression
  Selectable markers: Neomycin (select with G418)
Growth in bacteria
  Bacterial resistance: Kanamycin, 50 μg/mL
  Growth temperature: 37°C
  Growth strain: DH5alpha
  Growth instructions: E. coli DH5α, 16hrs at 37C
  Copy number: Low Copy
Gene/Insert
  Gene/Insert name: kinesin-1B (alt name: KIF5B)
  Species: M. musculus (mouse)
  Insert size (bp): 3332
  GenBank ID: BC090841
  Entrez Gene: Kif5b (a.k.a. Khc, Khcs, Kns1, Ukhc)
  Promoter: CMV
  Cloning method: Restriction Enzyme; 5′ cloning site AgeI (not destroyed); 3′ cloning site BamHI (not destroyed)
  Sequencing primers: 5′ specific sequence primer; 3′ specific sequence primer
Resource information
  A portion of this plasmid was derived from a plasmid made by: Kinesin-1B cDNA (GenBank accession BC090841, I.M.A.G.E. clone:30543821, MGC:102147) was obtained from Open Biosystems (Huntsville, AL)
Terms and licenses: Academic/Nonprofit Terms; Industry Terms: Not Available to Industry
Depositor comments: Because the insert may be toxic to the bacterial strain, we recommend pooling and concentrating DNA preps.
How to cite: pKin1B was a gift from Anthony Brown (Addgene plasmid # 31604 ; http://n2t.net/addgene:31604 ; RRID:Addgene_31604)
