[The description below was written by a language model from this plasmid's Addgene catalogue record and pLannotate feature annotations shown in this document.]
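Description:
pKin1B is a mammalian expression plasmid encoding untagged mouse kinesin-1B (KIF5B, the ubiquitous kinesin heavy chain). It is built on Clontech's pEGFP-C1 backbone, from which the EGFP coding region was deleted. The roughly 3.3 kb cDNA came from a commercially obtained I.M.A.G.E./MGC clone and was inserted between AgeI and BamHI sites, both of which are retained. It therefore takes the position that EGFP occupied and is expressed as the native protein rather than as a fluorescent fusion. In the 7,273 nt depositor sequence, the human cytomegalovirus immediate-early enhancer and promoter lie upstream of the annotated Kif5b open reading frame. The SV40 polyadenylation signal terminates the transcript. The short "large T antigen" hit just before that signal is most likely part of the SV40-derived terminator region, not an expressed element.

The rest of the plasmid is standard backbone. A single Tn5 aminoglycoside phosphotransferase gene (NeoR/KanR) is preceded by both a bacterial bla promoter and the SV40 enhancer/early promoter, and it ends with the HSV TK polyadenylation signal. This arrangement gives kanamycin resistance in E. coli and G418 selection in mammalian cells. The small ble and bGH poly(A) fragments annotated nearby look like minor residual or incidental matches with no stated function. Replication in bacteria depends on a ColE1/pUC-type origin, and an f1 origin is also present. Although this origin type is normally high copy, the catalogue lists the plasmid as low copy, and the depositor notes that the insert may be toxic to the bacterial host.

The construct is used to overexpress the kinesin-1B motor in cultured mammalian cells. The associated publication examined how kinesin-1 and dynein motors are coupled in the bidirectional axonal transport of neurofilaments.
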