Features (pLannotate 1.2.2; 13 found; start..end, strand, type, name):
     61..364     +  enhancer       CMV enhancer: human cytomegalovirus immediate early enhancer
    365..568     +  promoter       CMV promoter: human cytomegalovirus (CMV) immediate early promoter
    785..3673    +  CDS            Kif5b: KINH_MOUSE - Also known as Khcs, Kns1. Experimental evidence at protein level: Swiss-Prot protein existence level 1. Microtubule-dependent motor required for normal distribution of mitochondria and lysosomes. May be involved in the mechanisms of growth arrest induced by exposure to DNA-damaging drugs or by cellular senescence (PubMed:9657148). Can induce formation of neurite-like membrane protrusions in non-neuronal cells in a ZFYVE27-dependent manner (PubMed:21976701). Regulates centrosome and nuclear positioning during mitotic entry. During the G2 phase of the cell cycle in a BICD2- dependen
   3954..4038    +  CDS            large T antigen (fragment): large T antigen from SV40 (simian virus 40)
   4061..4182    +  polyA_signal   SV40 poly(A) signal: SV40 polyadenylation signal
   4216..4644    -  rep_origin     f1 ori (sequence partly withheld): f1 bacteriophage origin of replication; arrow indicates direction of (+) strand synthesis
   4671..4775    +  promoter       AmpR promoter: bla
   4777..5134    +  promoter       SV40 promoter: SV40 enhancer and early promoter
   5169..5963    +  CDS            NeoR/KanR: aminoglycoside phosphotransferase from Tn5; aph(3')-II (or nptII); confers resistance to neomycin, kanamycin, and G418 (Geneticin®)
   5984..6136    +  CDS            ble (fragment): BLE_KLEPN - Experimental evidence at protein level: Swiss-Prot protein existence level 1. Binding protein with a strong affinity to the bleomycin family of antibiotics. Binds to CL990; an antimitotic-antibiotic compound. From Klebsiella pneumoniae.
   6195..6242    +  polyA_signal   HSV TK poly(A) signal: herpes simplex virus thymidine kinase polyadenylation signal (Cole and Stacy, 1985)
   6333..6349    -  polyA_signal   bGH poly(A) signal (fragment): bovine growth hormone polyadenylation signal
   6571..7159    +  rep_origin     ori: high-copy-number ColE1/pMB1/pBR322/pUC origin of replication
>Addgene plasmid #31604 | pKin1B | depositor full sequence | sequence record 36093 | pKin1B sequence 7273 bps
TAGTTATTAATAGTAATCAATTACGGGGTCATTAGTTCATAGCCCATATATGGAGTTCCGCGTTACATAA
CTTACGGTAAATGGCCCGCCTGGCTGACCGCCCAACGACCCCCGCCCATTGACGTCAATAATGACGTATG
TTCCCATAGTAACGCCAATAGGGACTTTCCATTGACGTCAATGGGTGGAGTATTTACGGTAAACTGCCCA
CTTGGCAGTACATCAAGTGTATCATATGCCAAGTACGCCCCCTATTGACGTCAATGACGGTAAATGGCCC
GCCTGGCATTATGCCCAGTACATGACCTTATGGGACTTTCCTACTTGGCAGTACATCTACGTATTAGTCA
TCGCTATTACCATGGTGATGCGGTTTTGGCAGTACATCAATGGGCGTGGATAGCGGTTTGACTCACGGGG
ATTTCCAAGTCTCCACCCCATTGACGTCAATGGGAGTTTGTTTTGGCACCAAAATCAACGGGACTTTCCA
AAATGTCGTAACAACTCCGCCCCATTGACGCAAATGGGCGGTAGGCGTGTACGGTGGGAGGTCTATATAA
GCAGAGCTGGTTTAGTGAACCGTCAGATCCGCTAGCGCTACCGGTAGTGAACTTCGGGCGCAGGCTGCCG
GCGACAGCGCTTCGGTCTAGCTGCCCGGGGTGCACGGCGCTGCGGAGCCCGGACCTTCCGGTCCTCGCGA
CCCCTGCCTCTTGGCTCCCCTCGCTTACCCCAAGACTGAGCGGCTTGAAGAGGCGCCCGGCCTGCGGTCC
CGGCTTCCAGAAAGATGGCGGACCCGGCGGAGTGCAACATCAAAGTGATGTGTCGCTTCAGACCTCTCAA
CGAATCTGAAGTGAACCGCGGCGATAAGTACGTCGCCAAATTCCAGGGAGAAGACACGGTGATGATCGCG
TCCAAGCCTTATGCCTTTGATCGTGTGTTCCAGTCAAGCACATCTCAAGAGCAAGTATACAACGACTGTG
CAAAAAAGATTGTTAAAGATGTTCTTGAGGGCTATAATGGAACAATATTTGCATATGGACAAACATCATC
TGGGAAGACCCACACGATGGAGGGTAAACTTCATGATCCAGAAGGCATGGGAATTATTCCAAGAATAGTG
CAAGATATTTTTAATTATATTTACTCCATGGATGAAAATTTGGAATTTCATATTAAGGTTTCATATTTTG
AAATATATTTGGATAAGATAAGGGACTTGTTAGATGTTTCAAAGACTAACCTTTCAGTCCATGAAGACAA
AAACCGTGTTCCCTATGTAAAGGGGTGCACAGAACGTTTCGTGTGTAGTCCAGATGAAGTCATGGATACC
ATAGATGAAGGGAAATCCAACAGACATGTCGCAGTTACAAATATGAATGAACATAGCTCTAGGAGTCACA
GCATATTTCTTATTAATGTAAAACAAGAGAATACACAAACGGAACAGAAACTCAGTGGAAAGCTTTATCT
GGTTGATTTAGCTGGCAGTGAGAAGGTTAGTAAGACTGGGGCTGAAGGTGCTGTGCTGGATGAAGCTAAG
AACATCAACAAGTCACTTTCTGCACTTGGAAATGTCATTTCTGCTTTGGCAGAGGGCAGTACCTATGTTC
CTTATCGAGATAGTAAAATGACCAGAATTCTTCAAGATTCATTAGGTGGCAACTGTAGGACCACTATTGT
CATATGCTGCTCTCCATCATCATACAATGAGTCTGAGACAAAGTCAACACTCCTCTTTGGTCAAAGGGCC
AAAACAATTAAGAACACAGTCTGTGTCAATGTAGAGTTAACTGCGGAGCAGTGGAAAAAGAAGTATGAAA
AAGAAAAGGAAAAAAATAAAACTCTACGGAACACTATTCAGTGGCTGGAAAACGAGCTAAACCGTTGGCG
TAACGGGGAGACAGTGCCTATTGATGAGCAGTTTGACAAAGAGAAAGCTAATTTGGAAGCCTTCACAGCG
GATAAAGATATTGCTATTACCAGTGATAAACCAGCTGCTGCAGTCGGAATGGCTGGTAGTTTTACCGATG
CTGAAAGAAGAAAGTGTGAAGAAGAACTTGCTAAATTGTATAAACAACTTGATGACAAGGATGAAGAGAT
TAACCAACAAAGCCAATTGGTAGAGAAATTGAAGACACAAATGCTGGATCAGGAAGAGCTTCTGGCATCA
ACCAGAAGGGATCAAGATAATATGCAAGCTGAACTGAATCGCCTCCAAGCAGAAAATGATGCTTCTAAAG
AAGAAGTCAAAGAAGTTTTACAGGCCTTAGAGGAACTGGCTGTTAATTATGATCAGAAGTCTCAGGAAGT
TGAAGACAAAACAAAGGAATATGAATTGCTTAGTGATGAATTGAATCAAAAATCTGCAACTTTAGCAAGT
ATTGATGCTGAGCTTCAGAAGCTGAAGGAAATGACCAACCACCAGAAGAAACGAGCAGCTGAAATGATGG
CATCATTATTAAAAGACCTTGCAGAAATAGGAATTGCTGTGGGGAATAACGATGTGAAGCAACCAGAAGG
AACTGGTATGATAGATGAAGAGTTTACTGTTGCAAGACTCTACATTAGCAAAATGAAATCAGAAGTAAAG
ACCATGGTGAAACGCTGCAAACAGCTAGAAAGCACACAGACTGAGAGCAACAAAAAAATGGAAGAAAATG
AGAAAGAGTTAGCAGCATGCCAGCTTCGGATCTCCCAACATGAAGCCAAAATCAAGTCACTGACTGAGTA
CCTTCAGAATGTAGAACAAAAGAAGAGGCAGCTGGAGGAGTCTGTTGATTCCCTTGGTGAGGAGCTAGTC
CAACTCCGAGCACAAGAGAAAGTCCATGAAATGGAAAAAGAGCACTTGAACAAGGTTCAGACTGCAAATG
AAGTCAAGCAAGCTGTTGAGCAGCAGATCCAGAGTCACAGAGAAACCCACCAAAAACAAATCAGTAGTTT
GCGAGATGAAGTGGAGGCAAAGGAAAAGCTAATCACTGACCTCCAAGACCAAAACCAGAAGATGGTGTTG
GAGCAGGAACGGCTAAGGGTGGAGCATGAGAGGCTGAAGGCTACAGACCAAGAGAAGAGCAGGAAGCTGC
ACGAGCTCACGGTTATGCAAGACAGACGAGAACAAGCAAGACAAGACTTGAAGGGTTTGGAGGAGACCGT
GGCAAAAGAACTTCAGACTTTACACAACCTGCGTAAGCTCTTTGTTCAGGACTTGGCTACCAGGGTGAAA
AAGAGCGCCGAGGTCGACTCTGACGACACTGGCGGCAGTGCTGCACAGAAGCAGAAAATCTCCTTCCTTG
AAAACAACCTTGAACAGCTCACCAAAGTGCACAAGCAGTTGGTACGCGATAATGCAGATCTTCGCTGTGA
GCTTCCTAAGTTAGAGAAACGGCTTAGAGCTACTGCAGAAAGAGTGAAAGCTTTGGAGTCAGCCCTGAAA
GAAGCCAAAGAAAATGCATCTCGAGACCGTAAACGCTATCAGCAAGAAGTAGACCGGATAAAGGAAGCAG
TCAGGTCAAAGAACATGGCCAGAAGGGGACATTCTGCCCAGATTGCAAAGCCGATCCGTCCTGGACAGCA
TCCAGCGGCCTCGCCAACTCACCCGGGCACAGTTCGTGGAGGAGGCTCATTTGTTCAGAACAACCAGCCA
GTGGGGCTTCGTGGTGGTGGAGGCAAGCAGTCGTAAACACTTGACACATTGCAGGTGTTGAAAAGTAATT
GAAGTTTGAAGAGGACATAAAATCAGTCTTTCACTAACTAACCTCTATTCCTTGGGATTGTAGAAATTTA
ATTTTTTAATGTGTAAATTACTCCTACCCTGTACAGCTGTTTCCTACCCACTCTTGTAAACTCTGCTGCT
TCCCAACACTAGAGTGCAATGTTGATGTCCTAGAAGGGAAACGACAGTTTACAACTGCGGCCCTGTTTGT
TACACGGTGTGGGATCCACCGGATCTAGATAACTGATCATAATCAGCCATACCACATTTGTAGAGGTTTT
ACTTGCTTTAAAAAACCTCCCACACCTCCCCCTGAACCTGAAACATAAAATGAATGCAATTGTTGTTGTT
AACTTGTTTATTGCAGCTTATAATGGTTACAAATAAAGCAATAGCATCACAAATTTCACAAATAAAGCAT
TTTTTTCACTGCATTCTAGTTGTGGTTTGTCCAAACTCATCAATGTATCTTAACGCGTAAATTGTAAGCG
TTAATATTTTGTTAAAATTCGCGTTAAATTTTTGTTAAATCAGCTCATTTTTTAACCAATAGGCCGAAAT
CGGCAAAATCCCTTATAAATCAAAAGAATAGACCGAGATAGGGT
[37 nt withheld, positions 4315-4351]
AAAGAACGTGGACTCCAACGTCAAAGG
[49 nt withheld, positions 4379-4427]
T
[91 nt withheld, positions 4429-4519]
G
[124 nt withheld, positions 4521-4644]
CAGGTGGCACTTTTCGGGGAAATGTGCGCGGAACCCCTATTTGTTTATTTTTCTAAATACATTCAAATAT
GTATCCGCTCATGAGACAATAACCCTGATAAATGCTTCAATAATATTGAAAAAGGAAGAGTCCTGAGGCG
GAAAGAACCAGCTGTGGAATGTGTGTCAGTTAGGGTGTGGAAAGTCCCCAGGCTCCCCAGCAGGCAGAAG
TATGCAAAGCATGCATCTCAATTAGTCAGCAACCAGGTGTGGAAAGTCCCCAGGCTCCCCAGCAGGCAGA
AGTATGCAAAGCATGCATCTCAATTAGTCAGCAACCATAGTCCCGCCCCTAACTCCGCCCATCCCGCCCC
TAACTCCGCCCAGTTCCGCCCATTCTCCGCCCCATGGCTGACTAATTTTTTTTATTTATGCAGAGGCCGA
GGCCGCCTCGGCCTCTGAGCTATTCCAGAAGTAGTGAGGAGGCTTTTTTGGAGGCCTAGGCTTTTGCAAA
GATCGATCAAGAGACAGGATGAGGATCGTTTCGCATGATTGAACAAGATGGATTGCACGCAGGTTCTCCG
GCCGCTTGGGTGGAGAGGCTATTCGGCTATGACTGGGCACAACAGACAATCGGCTGCTCTGATGCCGCCG
TGTTCCGGCTGTCAGCGCAGGGGCGCCCGGTTCTTTTTGTCAAGACCGACCTGTCCGGTGCCCTGAATGA
ACTGCAAGACGAGGCAGCGCGGCTATCGTGGCTGGCCACGACGGGCGTTCCTTGCGCAGCTGTGCTCGAC
GTTGTCACTGAAGCGGGAAGGGACTGGCTGCTATTGGGCGAAGTGCCGGGGCAGGATCTCCTGTCATCTC
ACCTTGCTCCTGCCGAGAAAGTATCCATCATGGCTGATGCAATGCGGCGGCTGCATACGCTTGATCCGGC
TACCTGCCCATTCGACCACCAAGCGAAACATCGCATCGAGCGAGCACGTACTCGGATGGAAGCCGGTCTT
GTCGATCAGGATGATCTGGACGAAGAGCATCAGGGGCTCGCGCCAGCCGAACTGTTCGCCAGGCTCAAGG
CGAGCATGCCCGACGGCGAGGATCTCGTCGTGACCCATGGCGATGCCTGCTTGCCGAATATCATGGTGGA
AAATGGCCGCTTTTCTGGATTCATCGACTGTGGCCGGCTGGGTGTGGCGGACCGCTATCAGGACATAGCG
TTGGCTACCCGTGATATTGCTGAAGAGCTTGGCGGCGAATGGGCTGACCGCTTCCTCGTGCTTTACGGTA
TCGCCGCTCCCGATTCGCAGCGCATCGCCTTCTATCGCCTTCTTGACGAGTTCTTCTGAGCGGGACTCTG
GGGTTCGAAATGACCGACCAAGCGACGCCCAACCTGCCATCACGAGATTTCGATTCCACCGCCGCCTTCT
ATGAAAGGTTGGGCTTCGGAATCGTTTTCCGGGACGCCGGCTGGATGATCCTCCAGCGCGGGGATCTCAT
GCTGGAGTTCTTCGCCCACCCTAGGGGGAGGCTAACTGAAACACGGAAGGAGACAATACCGGAAGGAACC
CGCGCTATGACGGCAATAAAAAGACAGAATAAAACGCACGGTGTTGGGTCGTTTGTTCATAAACGCGGGG
TTCGGTCCCAGGGCTGGCACTCTGTCGATACCCCACCGAGACCCCATTGGGGCCAATACGCCCGCGTTTC
TTCCTTTTCCCCACCCCACCCCCCAAGTTCGGGTGAAGGCCCAGGGCTCGCAGCCAACGTCGGGGCGGCA
GGCCCTGCCATAGCCTCAGGTTACTCATATATACTTTAGATTGATTTAAAACTTCATTTTTAATTTAAAA
GGATCTAGGTGAAGATCCTTTTTGATAATCTCATGACCAAAATCCCTTAACGTGAGTTTTCGTTCCACTG
AGCGTCAGACCCCGTAGAAAAGATCAAAGGATCTTCTTGAGATCCTTTTTTTCTGCGCGTAATCTGCTGC
TTGCAAACAAAAAAACCACCGCTACCAGCGGTGGTTTGTTTGCCGGATCAAGAGCTACCAACTCTTTTTC
CGAAGGTAACTGGCTTCAGCAGAGCGCAGATACCAAATACTGTCCTTCTAGTGTAGCCGTAGTTAGGCCA
CCACTTCAAGAACTCTGTAGCACCGCCTACATACCTCGCTCTGCTAATCCTGTTACCAGTGGCTGCTGCC
AGTGGCGATAAGTCGTGTCTTACCGGGTTGGACTCAAGACGATAGTTACCGGATAAGGCGCAGCGGTCGG
GCTGAACGGGGGGTTCGTGCACACAGCCCAGCTTGGAGCGAACGACCTACACCGAACTGAGATACCTACA
GCGTGAGCTATGAGAAAGCGCCACGCTTCCCGAAGGGAGAAAGGCGGACAGGTATCCGGTAAGCGGCAGG
GTCGGAACAGGAGAGCGCACGAGGGAGCTTCCAGGGGGAAACGCCTGGTATCTTTATAGTCCTGTCGGGT
TTCGCCACCTCTGACTTGAGCGTCGATTTTTGTGATGCTCGTCAGGGGGGCGGAGCCTATGGAAAAACGC
CAGCAACGCGGCCTTTTTACGGTTCCTGGCCTTTTGCTGGCCTTTTGCTCACATGTTCTTTCCTGCGTTA
TCCCCTGATTCTGTGGATAACCGTATTACCGCCATGCAT
