>Addgene plasmid #31604 | pKin1B | addgene partial sequence | sequence record 37272 | CMV-F 5'-CGCAAATGGGCGGTAGGCGTG-3'
CGTGGGNTTTAGCGAGCTGGTTTAGTGAACCGTCAGATCCGCTAGCGCTACCGGTAGTGAACTTCGGGCG
CAGGCTGCCGGCGACAGCGCTTCGGTCTAGCTGCCCGGGGTGCACGGCGCTGCGGAGCCCGGACCTTCCG
GTCCTCGCGACCCCTGCCTCTTGGCTCCCCTCGCTTACCCCAAGACTGAGCGGCTTGAAGAGGCGCCCGG
CCTGCGGTCCCGGCTTCCAGAAAGATGGCGGACCCGGCGGAGTGCAACATCAAAGTGATGTGTCGCTTCA
GACCTCTCAACGAATCTGAAGTGAACCGCGGCGATAAGTACGTCGCCAAATTCCAGGGAGAAGACACGGT
GATGATCGCGTCCAAGCCTTATGCCTTTGATCGTGTGTTCCAGTCAAGCACATCTCAAGAGCAAGTATAC
AACGACTGTGCAAAAAAGAATGTTAAAGATGTTCTTGAGGGCTATAATGGAACAATATTTGCATATGGAC
AAACATCATCTGGGAAGACCCACACGATGGAGGGTAAACTTCATGATCCAGAAGGCATGGGAATTATTCC
AAGAATAGTGCAAGATATTTTTAATTATATTTACTCCATGGATGAAAATTTGGAATTTCATATTAAGGTT
TCATATTTTGAAATATATTTGGATAAGATAAGGGACTTGTTAGATGTTTCAAAGACTAACCTTTCAGTCC
ATGAAGACAAAAACCGTGTTCCCTATGTAAAGGGGTGCACAGAACGTTTCGTGTGTAGTCCAGATGAAGT
CATGGATACCATAGATGAAGGGAAATCCAACAGACATGTCGCAGTTACAAATATGAATGAACATAGCTCT
AGGAGTCACAGCATATTTCTTATTAATGTAAAACAAGA
