>Addgene plasmid #31604 | pKin1B | addgene partial sequence | sequence record 171363 | Addgene Partial NGS Result
CCCCATGGCTGACTAATTTTTTTTATTTATGCAGAGGCCGAGGCCGCCTCGGCCTCTGAGCTATTCCAGA
AGTAGTGAGGAGGCTTTTTTGGAGGCCTAGGCTTTTGCAAAGATCGATCAAGAGACAGGATGAGGATCGT
TTCGCATGATTGAACAAGATGGATTGCACGCAGGTTCTCCGGCCGCTTGGGTGGAGAGGCTATTCGGCTA
TGACTGGGCACAACAGACAATCGGCTGCTCTGATGCCGCCGTGTTCCGGCTGTCAGCGCAGGGGCGCCCG
GTTCTTTTTGTCAAGACCGACCTGTCCGGTGCCCTGAATGAACTGCAAGACGAGGCAGCGCGGCTATCGT
GGCTGGCCACGACGGGCGTTCCTTGCGCAGCTGTGCTCGACGTTGTCACTGAAGCGGGAAGGGACTGGCT
GCTATTGGGCGAAGTGCCGGGGCAGGATCTCCTGTCATCTCACCTTGCTCCTGCCGAGAAAGTATCCATC
ATGGCTGATGCAATGCGGCGGCTGCATACGCTTGATCCGGCTACCTGCCCATTCGACCACCAAGCGAAAC
ATCGCATCGAGCGAGCACGTACTCGGATGGAAGCCGGTCTTGTCGATCAGGATGATCTGGACGAAGAGCA
TCAGGGGCTCGCGCCAGCCGAACTGTTCGCCAGGCTCAAGGCGAGCATGCCCGACGGCGAGGATCTCGTC
GTGACCCATGGCGATGCCTGCTTGCCGAATATCATGGTGGAAAATGGCCGCTTTTCTGGATTCATCGACT
GTGGCCGGCTGGGTGTGGCGGACCGCTATCAGGACATAGCGTTGGCTACCCGTGATATTGCTGAAGAGCT
TGGCGGCGAATGGGCTGACCGCTTCCTCGTGCTTTACGGTATCGCCGCTCCCGATTCGCAGCGCATCGCC
TTCTATCGCCTTCTTGACGAGTTCTTCTGAGCGGGACTCTGGGGTTCGAAATGACCGACCAAGCGACGCC
CAACCTGCCATCACGAGATTTCGATTCCACCGCCGCCTTCTATGAAAGGTTGGGCTTCGGAATCGTTTTC
CGGGACGCCGGCTGGATGATCCTCCAGCGCGGGGATCTCATGCTGGAGTTCTTCGCCCACCCTAGGGGGA
GGCTAACTGAAACACGGAAGGAGACAATACCGGAAGGAACCCGCGCTATGACGGCAATAAAAAGACAGAA
TAAAACGCACGGTGTTGGGTCGTTTGTTCATAAACGCGGGGTTCGGTCCCAGGGCTGGCACTCTGTCGAT
ACCCCACCGAGACCCCATTGGGGCCAATACGCCCGCGTTTCTTCCTTTTCCCCACCCCACCCCCCAAGTT
CGGGTGAAGGCCCAGGGCTCGCAGCCAACGTCGGGGCGGCAGGCCCTGCCATAGCCTCAGGTTACTCATA
TATACTTTAGATTGATTTAAAACTTCATTTTTAATTTAAAAGGATCTAGGTGAAGATCCTTTTTGATAAT
CTCATGACCAAAATCCCTTAACGTGAGTTTTCGTTCCACTGAGCGTCAGACCCCGTAGAAAAGATCAAAG
GATCTTCTTGAGATCCTTTTTTTCTGCGCGTAATCTGCTGCTTGCAAACAAAAAAACCACCGCTACCAGC
GGTGGTTTGTTTGCCGGATCAAGAGCTACCAACTCTTTTTCCGAAGGTAACTGGCTTCAGCAGAGCGCAG
ATACCAAATACTGTTCTTCTAGTGTAGCCGTAGTTAGGCCACCACTTCAAGAACTCTGTAGCACCGCCTA
CATACCTCGCTCTGCTAATCCTGTTACCAGTGGCTGCTGCCAGTGGCGATAAGTCGTGTCTTACCGGGTT
GGACTCAAGACGATAGTTACCGGATAAGGCGCAGCGGTCGGGCTGAACGGGGGGTTCGTGCACACAGCCC
AGCTTGGAGCGAACGACCTACACCGAACTGAGATACCTACAGCGTGAGCTATGAGAAAGCGCCACGCTTC
CCGAAGGGAGAAAGGCGGACAGGTATCCGGTAAGCGGCAGGGTCGGAACAGGAGAGCGCACGAGGGAGCT
TCCAGGGGGAAACGCCTGGTATCTTTATAGTCCTGTCGGGTTTCGCCACCTCTGACTTGAGCGTCGATTT
TTGTGATGCTCGTCAGGGGGGCGGAGCCTATGGAAAAACGCCAGCAACGCGGCCTTTTTACGGTTCCTGG
CCTTTTGCTGGCCTTTTGCTCACATGTTCTTTCCTGCGTTATCCCCTGATTCTGTGGATAACCGTATTAC
CGCCATGCATTAGTTATTAATAGTAATCAATTACGGGGTCATTAGTTCATAGCCCATATATGGAGTTCCG
CGTTACATAACTTACGGTAAATGGCCCGCCTGGCTGACCGCCCAACGACCCCCGCCCATTGACGTCAATA
ATGACGTATGTTCCCATAGTAACGCCAATAGGGACTTTCCATTGACGTCAATGGGTGGAGTATTTACGGT
AAACTGCCCACTTGGCAGTACATCAAGTGTATCATATGCCAAGTACGCCCCCTATTGACGTCAATGACGG
TAAATGGCCCGCCTGGCATTATGCCCAGTACATGACCTTATGGGACTTTCCTACTTGGCAGTACATCTAC
GTATTAGTCATCGCTATTACCATGGTGATGCGGTTTTGGCAGTACATCAATGGGCGTGGATAGCGGTTTG
ACTCACGGGGATTTCCAAGTCTCCACCCCATTGACGTCAATGGGAGTTTGTTTTGGCACCAAAATCAACG
GGACTTTCCAAAATGTCGTAACAACTCCGCCCCATTGACGCAAATGGGCGGTAGGCGTGTACGGTGGGAG
GTCTATATAAGCAGAGCTGGTTTAGTGAACCGTCAGATCCGCTAGCGCTACCGGTAGTGAACTTCGGGCG
CAGGCTGCCGGCGACAGCGCTTCGGTCTAGCTGCCCGGGGTGCACGGCGCTGCGGAGCCCGGACCTTCCG
GTCCTCGCGACCCCTGCCTCTTGGCTCCCCTCGCTTACCCCAAGACTGAGCGGCTTGAAGAGGCGCCCGG
CCTGCGGTCCCGGCTTCCAGAAAGATGGCGGACCCGGCGGAGTGCAACATCAAAGTGATGTGTCGCTTCA
GACCTCTCAACGAATCTGAAGTGAACCGCGGCGATAAGTACGTCGCCAAATTCCAGGGAGAAGACACGGT
GATGATCGCGTCCAAGCCTTATGCCTTTGATCGTGTGTTCCAGTCAAGCACATCTCAAGAGCAAGTATAC
AACGACTGTGCAAAAAAGATTGTTAAAGATGTTCTTGAGGGCTATAATGGAACAATATTTGCATATGGAC
AAACATCATCTGGGAAGACCCACACGATGGAGGGTAAACTTCATGATCCAGAAGGCATGGGAATTATTCC
AAGAATAGTGCAAGATATTTTTAATTATATTTACTCCATGGATGAAAATTTGGAATTTCATATTAAGGTT
TCATATTTTGAAATATATTTGGATAAGATAAGGGACTTGTTAGATGTTTCAAAGACTAACCTTTCAGTCC
ATGAAGACAAAAACCGTGTTCCCTATGTAAAGGGGTGCACAGAACGTTTCGTGTGTAGTCCAGATGAAGT
CATGGATACCATAGATGAAGGGAAATCCAACAGACATGTCGCAGTTACAAATATGAATGAACATAGCTCT
AGGAGTCACAGCATATTTCTTATTAATGTAAAACAAGAGAATACACAAACGGAACAGAAACTCAGTGGAA
AGCTTTATCTGGTTGATTTAGCTGGCAGTGAGAAGGTTAGTAAGACTGGGGCTGAAGGTGCTGTGCTGGA
TGAAGCTAAGAACATCAACAAGTCACTTTCTGCACTTGGAAATGTCATTTCTGCTTTGGCAGAGGGCAGT
ACCTATGTTCCTTATCGAGATAGTAAAATGACCAGAATTCTTCAAGATTCATTAGGTGGCAACTGTAGGA
CCACTATTGTCATATGCTGCTCTCCATCATCATACAATGAGTCTGAGACAAAGTCAACACTCCTCTTTGG
TCAAAGGGCCAAAACAATTAAGAACACAGTCTGTGTCAATGTAGAGTTAACTGCGGAGCAGTGGAAAAAG
AAGTATGAAAAAGAAAAGGAAAAAAATAAAACTCTACGGAACACTATTCAGTGGCTGGAAAACGAGCTAA
ACCGTTGGCGTAACGGGGAGACAGTGCCTATTGATGAGCAGTTTGACAAAGAGAAAGCTAATTTGGAAGC
CTTCACAGCGGATAAAGATATTGCTATTACCAGTGATAAACCAGCTGCTGCAGTCGGAATGGCTGGTAGT
TTTACCGATGCTGAAAGAAGAAAGTGTGAAGAAGAACTTGCTAAATTGTATAAACAACTTGATGACAAGG
ATGAAGAGATTAACCAACAAAGCCAATTGGTAGAGAAATTGAAGACACAAATGCTGGATCAGGAAGAGCT
TCTGGCATCAACCAGAAGGGATCAAGATAATATGCAAGCTGAACTGAATCGCCTCCAAGCAGAAAATGAT
GCTTCTAAAGAAGAAGTCAAAGAAGTTTTACAGGCCTTAGAGGAACTGGCTGTTAATTATGATCAGAAGT
CTCAGGAAGTTGAAGACAAAACAAAGGAATATGAATTGCTTAGTGATGAATTGAATCAAAAATCTGCAAC
TTTAGCAAGTATTGATGCTGAGCTTCAGAAGCTGAAGGAAATGACCAACCACCAGAAGAAACGAGCAGCT
GAAATGATGGCATCATTATTAAAAGACCTTGCAGAAATAGGAATTGCTGTGGGGAATAACGATGTGAAGC
AACCAGAAGGAACTGGTATGATAGATGAAGAGTTTACTGTTGCAAGACTCTACATTAGCAAAATGAAATC
AGAAGTAAAGACCATGGTGAAACGCTGCAAACAGCTAGAAAGCACACAGACTGAGAGCAACAAAAAAATG
GAAGAAAATGAGAAAGAGTTAGCAGCATGCCAGCTTCGGATCTCCCAACATGAAGCCAAAATCAAGTCAC
TGACTGAGTACCTTCAGAATGTAGAACAAAAGAAGAGGCAGCTGGAGGAGTCTGTTGATTCCCTTGGTGA
GGAGCTAGTCCAACTCCGAGCACAAGAGAAAGTCCATGAAATGGAAAAAGAGCACTTGAACAAGGTTCAG
ACTGCAAATGAAGTCAAGCAAGCTGTTGAGCAGCAGATCCAGAGTCACAGAGAAACCCACCAAAAACAAA
TCAGTAGTTTGCGAGATGAAGTGGAGGCAAAGGAAAAGCTAATCACTGACCTCCAAGACCAAAACCAGAA
GATGGTGTTGGAGCAGGAACGGCTAAGGGTGGAGCATGAGAGGCTGAAGGCTACAGACCAAGAGAAGAGC
AGGAAGCTGCACGAGCTCACGGTTATGCAAGACAGACGAGAACAAGCAAGACAAGACTTGAAGGGTTTGG
AGGAGACCGTGGCAAAAGAACTTCAGACTTTACACAACCTGCGTAAGCTCTTTGTTCAGGACTTGGCTAC
CAGGGTGAAAAAGAGCGCCGAGGTCGACTCTGACGACACTGGCGGCAGTGCTGCACAGAAGCAGAAAATC
TCCTTCCTTGAAAACAACCTTGAACAGCTCACCAAAGTGCACAAGCAGTTGGTACGCGATAATGCAGATC
TTCGCTGTGAGCTTCCTAAGTTAGAGAAACGGCTTAGAGCTACTGCAGAAAGAGTGAAAGCTTTGGAGTC
AGCCCTGAAAGAAGCCAAAGAAAATGCATCTCGAGACCGTAAACGCTATCAGCAAGAAGTAGACCGGATA
AAGGAAGCAGTCAGGTCAAAGAACATGGCCAGAAGGGGACATTCTGCCCAGATTGCAAAGCCGATCCGTC
CTGGACAGCATCCAGCGGCCTCGCCAACTCACCCGGGCACAGTTCGTGGAGGAGGCTCATTTGTTCAGAA
CAACCAGCCAGTGGGGCTTCGTGGTGGTGGAGGCAAGCAGTCGTAAACACTTGACACATTGCAGGTGTTG
AAAAGTAATTGAAGTTTGAAGAGGACATAAAATCAGTCTTTCACTAACTAACCTCTATTCCTTGGGATTG
TAGAAATTTAATTTTTTAATGTGTAAATTACTCCTACCCTGTACAGCTGTTTCCTACCCACTCTTGTAAA
CTCTGCTGCTTCCCAACACTAGAGTGCAATGTTGATGTCCTAGAAGGGAAACGACAGTTTACAACTGCGG
CCCTGTTTGTTACACGGTGTGGGATCCACCGGATCTAGATAACTGATCATAATCAGCCATACCACATTTG
TAGAGGTTTTACTTGCTTTAAAAAACCTCCCACACCTCCCCCTGAACCTGAAACATAAAATGAATGCAAT
TGTTGTTGTTAACTTGTTTATTGCAGCTTATAATGGTTACAAATAAAGCAATAGCATCACAAATTTCACA
AATAAAGCATTTTTTTCACTGCATTCTAGTTGTGGTTTGTCCAAACTCATCAATGTATCTTAACGCGTAA
ATTGTAAGCGTTAATATTTTGTTAAAATTCGCGTTAAATTTTTGTTAAATCAGCTCATTTTTTAACCAAT
AGGCCGAAATCGGCAAAATCCCTTATAAATCAAAAGAATAGACCGAGATAGGGT
[37 nt withheld, positions 6565-6601]
AAAGAACGTGGACTCCAACGTCAAAGG
[49 nt withheld, positions 6629-6677]
T
[91 nt withheld, positions 6679-6769]
G
[124 nt withheld, positions 6771-6894]
CAGGTGGCACTTTTCGGGGAAATGTGCGCGGAACCCCTATTTGTTTATTTTTCTAAATACATTCAAATAT
GTATCCGCTCATGAGACAATAACCCTGATAAATGCTTCAATAATATTGAAAAAGGAAGAGTCCTGAGGCG
GAAAGAACCAGCTGTGGAATGTGTGTCAGTTAGGGTGTGGAAAGTCCCCAGGCTCCCCAGCAGGCAGAAG
TATGCAAAGCATGCATCTCAATTAGTCAGCAACCAGGTGTGGAAAGTCCCCAGGCTCCCCAGCAGGCAGA
AGTATGCAAAGCATGCATC
